>Addgene plasmid #215875 | psiCHECK-1-miR-376a1(5p)-WT | addgene full sequence | sequence record 443555 | Addgene NGS Result
AGATCTGCGCAGCACCATGGCCTGAAATAACCTCTGAAAGAGGAACTTGGTTAGGTACCTTCTGAGGCGG
AAAGAACCAGCTGTGGAATGTGTGTCAGTTAGGGTGTGGAAAGTCCCCAGGCTCCCCAGCAGGCAGAAGT
ATGCAAAGCATGCATCTCAATTAGTCAGCAACCAGGTGTGGAAAGTCCCCAGGCTCCCCAGCAGGCAGAA
GTATGCAAAGCATGCATCTCAATTAGTCAGCAACCATAGTCCCGCCCCTAACTCCGCCCATCCCGCCCCT
AACTCCGCCCAGTTCCGCCCATTCTCCGCCCCATGGCTGACTAATTTTTTTTATTTATGCAGAGGCCGAG
GCCGCCTCGGCCTCTGAGCTATTCCAGAAGTAGTGAGGAGGCTTTTTTGGAGGCCTAGGCTTTTGCAAAA
AGCTTGATTCTTCTGACACAACAGTCTCGAACTTAAGCTGCAGAAGTTGGTCGTGAGGCACTGGGCAGGT
AAGTATCAAGGTTACAAGACAGGTTTAAGGAGACCAATAGAAACTGGGCTTGTCGAGACAGAGAAGACTC
TTGCGTTTCTGATAGGCACCTATTGGTCTTACTGACATCCACTTTGCCTTTCTCTCCACAGGTGTCCACT
CCCAGTTCAATTACAGCTCTTAAGGCTAGAGTACTTAATACGACTCACTATAGGCTAGCCACCATGGCTT
CCAAGGTGTACGACCCCGAGCAACGCAAACGCATGATCACTGGGCCTCAGTGGTGGGCTCGCTGCAAGCA
AATGAACGTGCTGGACTCCTTCATCAACTACTATGATTCCGAGAAGCACGCCGAGAACGCCGTGATTTTT
CTGCATGGTAACGCTGCCTCCAGCTACCTGTGGAGGCACGTCGTGCCTCACATCGAGCCCGTGGCTAGAT
GCATCATCCCTGATCTGATCGGAATGGGTAAGTCCGGCAAGAGCGGGAATGGCTCATATCGCCTCCTGGA
TCACTACAAGTACCTCACCGCTTGGTTCGAGCTGCTGAACCTTCCAAAGAAAATCATCTTTGTGGGCCAC
GACTGGGGGGCTTGTCTGGCCTTTCACTACTCCTACGAGCACCAAGACAAGATCAAGGCCATCGTCCATG
CTGAGAGTGTCGTGGACGTGATCGAGTCCTGGGACGAGTGGCCTGACATCGAGGAGGATATCGCCCTGAT
CAAGAGCGAAGAGGGCGAGAAAATGGTGCTTGAGAATAACTTCTTCGTCGAGACCATGCTCCCAAGCAAG
ATCATGCGGAAACTGGAGCCTGAGGAGTTCGCTGCCTACCTGGAGCCATTCAAGGAGAAGGGCGAGGTTA
GACGGCCTACCCTCTCCTGGCCTCGCGAGATCCCTCTCGTTAAGGGAGGCAAGCCCGACGTCGTCCAGAT
TGTCCGCAACTACAACGCCTACCTTCGGGCCAGCGACGATCTGCCTAAGATGTTCATCGAGTCCGACCCT
GGGTTCTTTTCCAACGCTATTGTCGAGGGAGCTAAGAAGTTCCCTAACACCGAGTTCGTGAAGGTGAAGG
GCCTCCACTTCAGCCAGGAGGACGCTCCAGATGAAATGGGTAAGTACATCAAGAGCTTCGTGGAGCGCGT
GCTGAAGAACGAGCAGTAATTCTAGGCGATCGCTCGAGTATGCTCGATAACGAATCTAACCTATGCTCGA
TAACGAATCTAACCTATGCTCGATAACGAATCTAACCGAATTCGTTTAAACCTAGAGCGGCCGCTGGCCG
CAATAAAATATCTTTATTTTCATTACATCTGTGTGTTGGTTTTTTGTGTGAGGATCCAGGTGGCACTTTT
CGGGGAAATGTGCGCGGAACCCCTATTTGTTTATTTTTCTAAATACATTCAAATATGTATCCGCTCATGA
GACAATAACCCTGATAAATGCTTCAATAATATTGAAAAAGGAAGAGTATGAGTATTCAACATTTCCGTGT
CGCCCTTATTCCCTTTTTTGCGGCATTTTGCCTTCCTGTTTTTGCTCACCCAGAAACGCTGGTGAAAGTA
AAAGATGCTGAAGATCAGTTGGGTGCACGAGTGGGTTACATCGAACTGGATCTCAACAGCGGTAAGATCC
TTGAGAGTTTTCGCCCCGAAGAACGTTTTCCAATGATGAGCACTTTTAAAGTTCTGCTATGTGGCGCGGT
ATTATCCCGTATTGACGCCGGGCAAGAGCAACTCGGTCGCCGCATACACTATTCTCAGAATGACTTGGTT
GAGTACTCACCAGTCACAGAAAAGCATCTTACGGATGGCATGACAGTAAGAGAATTATGCAGTGCTGCCA
TAACCATGAGTGATAACACTGCGGCCAACTTACTTCTGACAACGATCGGAGGACCGAAGGAGCTAACCGC
TTTTTTGCACAACATGGGGGATCATGTAACTCGCCTTGATCGTTGGGAACCGGAGCTGAATGAAGCCATA
CCAAACGACGAGCGTGACACCACGATGCCTGTAGCAATGGCAACAACGTTGCGCAAACTATTAACTGGCG
AACTACTTACTCTAGCTTCCCGGCAACAATTAATAGACTGGATGGAGGCGGATAAAGTTGCAGGACCACT
TCTGCGCTCGGCCCTTCCGGCTGGCTGGTTTATTGCTGATAAATCTGGAGCCGGTGAGCGTGGGTCTCGC
GGTATCATTGCAGCACTGGGGCCAGATGGTAAGCCCTCCCGTATCGTAGTTATCTACACGACGGGGAGTC
AGGCAACTATGGATGAACGAAATAGACAGATCGCTGAGATAGGTGCCTCACTGATTAAGCATTGGTAACT
GTCAGACCAAGTTTACTCATATATACTTTAGATTGATTTAAAACTTCATTTTTAATTTAAAAGGATCTAG
GTGAAGATCCTTTTTGATAATCTCATGACCAAAATCCCTTAACGTGAGTTTTCGTTCCACTGAGCGTCAG
ACCCCGTAGAAAAGATCAAAGGATCTTCTTGAGATCCTTTTTTTCTGCGCGTAATCTGCTGCTTGCAAAC
AAAAAAACCACCGCTACCAGCGGTGGTTTGTTTGCCGGATCAAGAGCTACCAACTCTTTTTCCGAAGGTA
ACTGGCTTCAGCAGAGCGCAGATACCAAATACTGTTCTTCTAGTGTAGCCGTAGTTAGGCCACCACTTCA
AGAACTCTGTAGCACCGCCTACATACCTCGCTCTGCTAATCCTGTTACCAGTGGCTGCTGCCAGTGGCGA
TAAGTCGTGTCTTACCGGGTTGGACTCAAGACGATAGTTACCGGATAAGGCGCAGCGGTCGGGCTGAACG
GGGGGTTCGTGCACACAGCCCAGCTTGGAGCGAACGACCTACACCGAACTGAGATACCTACAGCGTGAGC
TATGAGAAAGCGCCACGCTTCCCGAAGGGAGAAAGGCGGACAGGTATCCGGTAAGCGGCAGGGTCGGAAC
AGGAGAGCGCACGAGGGAGCTTCCAGGGGGAAACGCCTGGTATCTTTATAGTCCTGTCGGGTTTCGCCAC
CTCTGACTTGAGCGTCGATTTTTGTGATGCTCGTCAGGGGGGCGGAGCCTATGGAAAAACGCCAGCAACG
CGGCCTTTTTACGGTTCCTGGCCTTTTGCTGGCCTTTTGCTCACATGGCTCGAC
Features (pLannotate 1.2.2; 8 found; start..end, strand, type, name):
     62..419     +  promoter       SV40 promoter: SV40 enhancer and early promoter
    489..621     +  intron         chimeric intron: chimera between introns from human β-globin and immunoglobulin heavy chain genes
    666..684     +  promoter       T7 promoter: promoter for bacteriophage T7 RNA polymerase
    694..1629    +  CDS            hRluc: Renilla luciferase human codon-optimized
   1752..1800    +  polyA_signal   poly(A) signal: synthetic polyadenylation signal
   1833..1937    +  promoter       AmpR promoter: bla
   1938..2798    +  CDS            AmpR: β-lactamase; bla; confers resistance to ampicillin, carbenicillin, and related antibiotics
   2969..3557    +  rep_origin     ori: high-copy-number ColE1/pMB1/pBR322/pUC origin of replication
