[The description below was written by a language model from this plasmid's Addgene catalogue record and pLannotate feature annotations shown in this document.]
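Description:
psiCHECK-1-miR-376a1(5p)-WT is a mammalian expression reporter plasmid built on the psiCHECK-1 backbone and designed to measure microRNA-mediated silencing. It is a small construct (about 3.6 kb) that is propagated in E. coli through a high-copy ColE1/pUC-type origin of replication and selected with ampicillin via a β-lactamase gene driven by its own bla promoter.

The reporter unit consists of the SV40 enhancer and early promoter, followed by a chimeric β-globin/immunoglobulin heavy chain intron that promotes efficient processing and expression of the transcript. These are followed by a human codon-optimized Renilla luciferase (hRluc) coding sequence, and the unit is terminated by a synthetic polyadenylation signal. A T7 promoter just upstream of hRluc also allows in vitro transcription of the reporter. According to the catalogue entry, the insert is three tandem repeats of a seed-matched target sequence for the wild-type 5p strand of human miR-376a1, placed in the luciferase 3'UTR. The feature table does not annotate this insert, but the unannotated interval between the end of hRluc and the poly(A) signal is consistent with that location. The cloning sites used are not recorded.

When the plasmid is transfected into mammalian cells together with the corresponding miRNA, recognition of the seed-matched sites represses the Renilla transcript. The drop in luciferase activity therefore gives a quantitative readout of silencing efficacy. The "WT" designation and the associated study indicate that it serves to assess the unedited miRNA in comparisons of wild-type and A-to-I edited miRNAs. Because psiCHECK-1 carries only Renilla luciferase, any normalization control would have to come from a separate plasmid.
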