Addgene plasmid #215875: psiCHECK-1-miR-376a1(5p)-WT
Purpose: This plasmid encodes luciferase which has microRNA binding sites in 3'UTR for detecting the microRNA silencing activity.
Depositing lab: Kumiko Ui-Tei. Depositing organization: The University of Tokyo. Publication: A robust model for quantitative prediction of the silencing efficacy of wild-type and A-to-I edited miRNAs. Tian S, Terai G, Kobayashi Y, Kimura Y, Abe H, Asai K, Ui-Tei K. RNA Biol. 2020 Feb;17(2):264-280. doi: 10.1080/15476286.2019.1678364. Epub 2019 Nov 1. PubMed 31601146.
Backbone
  Vector backbone: psiCHECK-1
  Vector type: Mammalian Expression
Growth in bacteria
  Bacterial resistance: Ampicillin, 100 μg/mL
  Growth temperature: 37°C
  Growth strain: DH5alpha
  Copy number: High Copy
Gene/Insert
  Gene/Insert name: three tandem repeats of seed-matched (SM) sequence of miR-376a1(5p)-WT
  Species: H. sapiens (human)
  Entrez Gene: MIR376A1 (a.k.a. MIR376A-1, MIRN376A, MIRN376A-1, MIRN376A1, mir-376a-1)
  Cloning method: Restriction Enzyme; 5′ cloning site Unknown (unknown if destroyed)
Terms and licenses: Academic/Nonprofit Terms; Industry Terms: Not Available to Industry
How to cite: psiCHECK-1-miR-376a1(5p)-WT was a gift from Kumiko Ui-Tei (Addgene plasmid # 215875 ; http://n2t.net/addgene:215875 ; RRID:Addgene_215875)
