>Addgene plasmid #215875 | psiCHECK-1-miR-376a1(5p)-WT | depositor partial sequence | sequence record 440659 | psiCHECK-1-miR-376a1(5p)-WT sequence 75 bps
TCGAGTATGCTCGATAACGAATCTAACCTATGCTCGATAACGAATCTAACCTATGCTCGATAACGAATCT
AACCG
